Addgene plasmid #243756: pcDNA3.1-hCCDC32-HA
Purpose: Express human CCDC32 in mammalian cells with HA tag at C terminus.
Depositing lab: Jingshi Shen. Depositing organization: University of Colorado, Boulder. Publication: An AAGAB-to-CCDC32 handover mechanism controls the assembly of the AP2 adaptor complex. Wan C, Puscher H, Ouyang Y, Wu J, Tian Y, Li S, Yin Q, Shen J. Proc Natl Acad Sci U S A. 2024 Aug 20;121(34):e2409341121. doi: 10.1073/pnas.2409341121. Epub 2024 Aug 15. PubMed 39145939.
Backbone
  Vector backbone: pcDNA3.1
  Vector type: Mammalian Expression
Growth in bacteria
  Bacterial resistance: Ampicillin, 100 μg/mL
  Growth temperature: 37°C
  Growth strain: DH5alpha
  Copy number: Unknown
Gene/Insert
  Gene/Insert name: Coiled-coil domain-containing protein 32
  Species: H. sapiens (human)
  Insert size (bp): 555
  Entrez Gene: CCDC32 (a.k.a. C15orf57, CFNDS)
  Promoter: CMV
  Tag / fusion protein: HA (C terminal on backbone)
  Cloning method: Restriction Enzyme; 5′ cloning site NheI (not destroyed); 3′ cloning site XhoI (not destroyed)
  Sequencing primers: 5′ CGCAAATGGGCGGTAGGCGTG
Terms and licenses: Academic/Nonprofit Terms; Industry Terms: Not Available to Industry
How to cite: pcDNA3.1-hCCDC32-HA was a gift from Jingshi Shen (Addgene plasmid # 243756 ; http://n2t.net/addgene:243756 ; RRID:Addgene_243756)
