[The description below was written by a language model from this plasmid's Addgene catalogue record and pLannotate feature annotations shown in this document.]
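Description:
pcDNA3.1-hCCDC32-HA is a mammalian expression plasmid of about 5.9 kb, built on the pcDNA3.1 backbone, for producing human coiled-coil domain-containing protein 32 (CCDC32, also known as C15orf57) with a C-terminal HA epitope tag. It is propagated in E. coli through a high-copy ColE1/pUC-type origin and selected with ampicillin via the β-lactamase gene and its own promoter. An f1 origin is also present, which allows single-stranded DNA production. The annotation additionally picks up small backbone remnants, including lac promoter/operator elements, lacI and bom fragments, and a short match to an HIV-1 LTR just downstream of the CMV promoter; none of these appears to play a role in the expression design.

The 555 bp CCDC32 coding sequence was inserted between NheI and XhoI sites, both retained. It lies downstream of the human cytomegalovirus immediate-early enhancer and promoter, which drive strong constitutive transcription in mammalian cells. A T7 promoter sits between the CMV promoter and the insert and could support in vitro transcription. Immediately after the coding sequence is a short HA-encoding segment supplied by the backbone. The software annotates it as a fragment of a 3xHA tag, but its length is consistent with a single HA epitope. The bovine growth hormone polyadenylation signal terminates the transcript. A separate cassette, consisting of the SV40 early promoter, the neomycin phosphotransferase gene and the SV40 poly(A) signal, allows G418 selection of stably transfected cells.

The construct is intended for expressing tagged CCDC32 in mammalian cells, where the HA epitope permits detection or immunoprecipitation. The associated publication concerns CCDC32's role in assembly of the AP2 adaptor complex.
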