Features (pLannotate 1.2.2; 21 found; start..end, strand, type, name):
     28..80      -  misc_feature   bom (fragment): basis of mobility region from pBR322
    235..614     +  enhancer       CMV enhancer: human cytomegalovirus immediate early enhancer
    615..818     +  promoter       CMV promoter: human cytomegalovirus (CMV) immediate early promoter
    814..847     +  LTR            5' LTR (truncated) (fragment): truncated 5' long terminal repeat (LTR) from HIV-1
    863..881     +  promoter       T7 promoter: promoter for bacteriophage T7 RNA polymerase
    910..1464    +  CDS            CCDC32: CCD32_HUMAN - Also known as C15orf57 Experimental evidence at protein level: Swiss-Prot protein existence level 1. From Homo sapiens (Human).
   1471..1498    +  CDS            3xHA (fragment): three tandem HA epitope tags
   1532..1756    +  polyA_signal   bGH poly(A) signal: bovine growth hormone polyadenylation signal
   1760..1781    +  promoter       SV40 promoter (fragment): SV40 enhancer and early promoter
   1802..2230    +  rep_origin     f1 ori (sequence partly withheld): f1 bacteriophage origin of replication; arrow indicates direction of (+) strand synthesis
   2244..2573    +  promoter       SV40 promoter: SV40 enhancer and early promoter
   2640..3431    +  CDS            neo: KKA2_KLEPN - Also known as kan, nptII. Experimental evidence at protein level: Swiss-Prot protein existence level 1. Resistance to kanamycin, neomycin, paromomycin, ribostamycin, butirosin and gentamicin B. From Klebsiella pneumoniae.
   3455..3613    +  CDS            ble (fragment): BLE_KLEPN - Experimental evidence at protein level: Swiss-Prot protein existence level 1. Binding protein with a strong affinity to the bleomycin family of antibiotics. Binds to CL990; an antimitotic-antibiotic compound. From Klebsiella pneumoniae.
   3608..3729    +  polyA_signal   SV40 poly(A) signal: SV40 polyadenylation signal
   3802..3818    -  protein_bind   lac operator: The lac repressor binds to the lac operator to inhibit transcription in E. coli. This inhibition can be relieved by adding lactose or isopropyl-β-D-thiogalactopyranoside (IPTG). lac repressor encoded by lacI
   3826..3856    -  promoter       lac promoter: promoter for the E. coli lac operon
   3871..3892    -  protein_bind   CAP binding site: CAP binding activates transcription in the presence of cAMP. E. coli catabolite activator protein
   3905..3997    -  CDS            lacI (fragment): lac repressor; lacI; The lac repressor binds to the lac operator to inhibit transcription in E. coli. This inhibition can be relieved by adding lactose or isopropyl-β-D-thiogalactopyranoside (IPTG).
   4180..4768    -  rep_origin     ori: high-copy-number ColE1/pMB1/pBR322/pUC origin of replication
   4939..5799    -  CDS            AmpR: β-lactamase; bla; confers resistance to ampicillin, carbenicillin, and related antibiotics
   5800..5904    -  promoter       AmpR promoter: bla
>Addgene plasmid #243756 | pcDNA3.1-hCCDC32-HA | addgene full sequence | sequence record 489670 | Addgene NGS Result
GACGGATCGGGAGATCTCCCGATCCCCTATGGTGCACTCTCAGTACAATCTGCTCTGATGCCGCATAGTT
AAGCCAGTATCTGCTCCCTGCTTGTGTGTTGGAGGTCGCTGAGTAGTGCGCGAGCAAAATTTAAGCTACA
ACAAGGCAAGGCTTGACCGACAATTGCATGAAGAATCTGCTTAGGGTTAGGCGTTTTGCGCTGCTTCGCG
ATGTACGGGCCAGATATACGCGTTGACATTGATTATTGACTAGTTATTAATAGTAATCAATTACGGGGTC
ATTAGTTCATAGCCCATATATGGAGTTCCGCGTTACATAACTTACGGTAAATGGCCCGCCTGGCTGACCG
CCCAACGACCCCCGCCCATTGACGTCAATAATGACGTATGTTCCCATAGTAACGCCAATAGGGACTTTCC
ATTGACGTCAATGGGTGGAGTATTTACGGTAAACTGCCCACTTGGCAGTACATCAAGTGTATCATATGCC
AAGTACGCCCCCTATTGACGTCAATGACGGTAAATGGCCCGCCTGGCATTATGCCCAGTACATGACCTTA
TGGGACTTTCCTACTTGGCAGTACATCTACGTATTAGTCATCGCTATTACCATGGTGATGCGGTTTTGGC
AGTACATCAATGGGCGTGGATAGCGGTTTGACTCACGGGGATTTCCAAGTCTCCACCCCATTGACGTCAA
TGGGAGTTTGTTTTGGCACCAAAATCAACGGGACTTTCCAAAATGTCGTAACAACTCCGCCCCATTGACG
CAAATGGGCGGTAGGCGTGTACGGTGGGAGGTCTATATAAGCAGAGCTCTCTGGCTAACTAGAGAACCCA
CTGCTTACTGGCTTATCGAAATTAATACGACTCACTATAGGGAGACCCAAGCTGGCTAGCCTAGCCACCA
TGAAAATGTTTGAGAGCGCTGATTCAACTGCAACTAGATCTGGCCAGGATCTCTGGGCTGAAATTTGTTC
CTGTCTGCCAAATCCTGAACAAGAAGATGGTGCCAACAATGCATTCTCAGACTCCTTTGTGGATTCTTGC
CCTGAAGGTGAAGGCCAGAGGGAGGTGGCTGACTTTGCTGTCCAGCCAGCTGTAAAGCCTTGGGCTCCCT
TGCAGGATTCAGAGGTATACTTGGCTAGTCTAGAGAAGAAGCTAAGAAGAATCAAAGGTTTAAATCAGGA
AGTGACTTCCAAGGACATGCTTCGAACTCTGGCCCAAGCCAAGAAGGAATGCTGGGATCGGTTCCTCCAG
GAGAAGTTAGCTTCAGAGTTCTTTGTGGATGGACTTGATTCTGATGAGAGCACCTTGGAACATTTCAAGA
GGTGGCTCCAGCCAGATAAAGTAGCCGTCAGCACAGAGGAGGTCCAGTATCTGATTCCTCCAGAGTCACA
GGTTGAGAAGCCAGTGGCCGAGGACGAGCCAGCAGCCGGGGACAAGCCAGCAGCAGCAGAACAGCTCGAG
TACCCATACGATGTTCCAGATTACGCTTGAGGGCCCGTTTAAACCCGCTGATCAGCCTCGACTGTGCCTT
CTAGTTGCCAGCCATCTGTTGTTTGCCCCTCCCCCGTGCCTTCCTTGACCCTGGAAGGTGCCACTCCCAC
TGTCCTTTCCTAATAAAATGAGGAAATTGCATCGCATTGTCTGAGTAGGTGTCATTCTATTCTGGGGGGT
GGGGTGGGGCAGGACAGCAAGGGGGAGGATTGGGAAGACAATAGCAGGCATGCTGGGGATGCGGTGGGCT
CTATGGCTTCTGAGGCGGAAAGAACCAGCTGGGGCTCTAGGGGGTATCCCC
[124 nt withheld, positions 1802-1925]
C
[91 nt withheld, positions 1927-2017]
A
[49 nt withheld, positions 2019-2067]
CCTTTGACGTTGGAGTCCACGTTCTTT
[37 nt withheld, positions 2095-2131]
ACCCTATCTCGGTCTATTCTTTTGATTTATAAGGGATTTTGCCGATTTCGGCCTATTGGTTAAAAAATGA
GCTGATTTAACAAAAATTTAACGCGAATTAATTCTGTGGAATGTGTGTCAGTTAGGGTGTGGAAAGTCCC
CAGGCTCCCCAGCAGGCAGAAGTATGCAAAGCATGCATCTCAATTAGTCAGCAACCAGGTGTGGAAAGTC
CCCAGGCTCCCCAGCAGGCAGAAGTATGCAAAGCATGCATCTCAATTAGTCAGCAACCATAGTCCCGCCC
CTAACTCCGCCCATCCCGCCCCTAACTCCGCCCAGTTCCGCCCATTCTCCGCCCCATGGCTGACTAATTT
TTTTTATTTATGCAGAGGCCGAGGCCGCCTCTGCCTCTGAGCTATTCCAGAAGTAGTGAGGAGGCTTTTT
TGGAGGCCTAGGCTTTTGCAAAAAGCTCCCGGGAGCTTGTATATCCATTTTCGGATCTGATCAAGAGACA
GGATGAGGATCGTTTCGCATGATTGAACAAGATGGATTGCACGCAGGTTCTCCGGCCGCTTGGGTGGAGA
GGCTATTCGGCTATGACTGGGCACAACAGACAATCGGCTGCTCTGATGCCGCCGTGTTCCGGCTGTCAGC
GCAGGGGCGCCCGGTTCTTTTTGTCAAGACCGACCTGTCCGGTGCCCTGAATGAACTGCAGGACGAGGCA
GCGCGGCTATCGTGGCTGGCCACGACGGGCGTTCCTTGCGCAGCTGTGCTCGACGTTGTCACTGAAGCGG
GAAGGGACTGGCTGCTATTGGGCGAAGTGCCGGGGCAGGATCTCCTGTCATCTCACCTTGCTCCTGCCGA
GAAAGTATCCATCATGGCTGATGCAATGCGGCGGCTGCATACGCTTGATCCGGCTACCTGCCCATTCGAC
CACCAAGCGAAACATCGCATCGAGCGAGCACGTACTCGGATGGAAGCCGGTCTTGTCGATCAGGATGATC
TGGACGAAGAGCATCAGGGGCTCGCGCCAGCCGAACTGTTCGCCAGGCTCAAGGCGCGCATGCCCGACGG
CGAGGATCTCGTCGTGACCCATGGCGATGCCTGCTTGCCGAATATCATGGTGGAAAATGGCCGCTTTTCT
GGATTCATCGACTGTGGCCGGCTGGGTGTGGCGGACCGCTATCAGGACATAGCGTTGGCTACCCGTGATA
TTGCTGAAGAGCTTGGCGGCGAATGGGCTGACCGCTTCCTCGTGCTTTACGGTATCGCCGCTCCCGATTC
GCAGCGCATCGCCTTCTATCGCCTTCTTGACGAGTTCTTCTGAGCGGGACTCTGGGGTTCGAAATGACCG
ACCAAGCGACGCCCAACCTGCCATCACGAGATTTCGATTCCACCGCCGCCTTCTATGAAAGGTTGGGCTT
CGGAATCGTTTTCCGGGACGCCGGCTGGATGATCCTCCAGCGCGGGGATCTCATGCTGGAGTTCTTCGCC
CACCCCAACTTGTTTATTGCAGCTTATAATGGTTACAAATAAAGCAATAGCATCACAAATTTCACAAATA
AAGCATTTTTTTCACTGCATTCTAGTTGTGGTTTGTCCAAACTCATCAATGTATCTTATCATGTCTGTAT
ACCGTCGACCTCTAGCTAGAGCTTGGCGTAATCATGGTCATAGCTGTTTCCTGTGTGAAATTGTTATCCG
CTCACAATTCCACACAACATACGAGCCGGAAGCATAAAGTGTAAAGCCTGGGGTGCCTAATGAGTGAGCT
AACTCACATTAATTGCGTTGCGCTCACTGCCCGCTTTCCAGTCGGGAAACCTGTCGTGCCAGCTGCATTA
ATGAATCGGCCAACGCGCGGGGAGAGGCGGTTTGCGTATTGGGCGCTCTTCCGCTTCCTCGCTCACTGAC
TCGCTGCGCTCGGTCGTTCGGCTGCGGCGAGCGGTATCAGCTCACTCAAAGGCGGTAATACGGTTATCCA
CAGAATCAGGGGATAACGCAGGAAAGAACATGTGAGCAAAAGGCCAGCAAAAGGCCAGGAACCGTAAAAA
GGCCGCGTTGCTGGCGTTTTTCCATAGGCTCCGCCCCCCTGACGAGCATCACAAAAATCGACGCTCAAGT
CAGAGGTGGCGAAACCCGACAGGACTATAAAGATACCAGGCGTTTCCCCCTGGAAGCTCCCTCGTGCGCT
CTCCTGTTCCGACCCTGCCGCTTACCGGATACCTGTCCGCCTTTCTCCCTTCGGGAAGCGTGGCGCTTTC
TCATAGCTCACGCTGTAGGTATCTCAGTTCGGTGTAGGTCGTTCGCTCCAAGCTGGGCTGTGTGCACGAA
CCCCCCGTTCAGCCCGACCGCTGCGCCTTATCCGGTAACTATCGTCTTGAGTCCAACCCGGTAAGACACG
ACTTATCGCCACTGGCAGCAGCCACTGGTAACAGGATTAGCAGAGCGAGGTATGTAGGCGGTGCTACAGA
GTTCTTGAAGTGGTGGCCTAACTACGGCTACACTAGAAGAACAGTATTTGGTATCTGCGCTCTGCTGAAG
CCAGTTACCTTCGGAAAAAGAGTTGGTAGCTCTTGATCCGGCAAACAAACCACCGCTGGTAGCGGTGGTT
TTTTNGTTTGCAAGCAGCAGATTACGCGCAGAAAAAAAGGATCTCAAGAAGATCCTTTGATCTTTTCTAC
GGGGTCTGACGCTCAGTGGAACGAAAACTCACGTTAAGGGATTTTGGTCATGAGATTATCAAAAAGGATC
TTCACCTAGATCCTTTTAAATTAAAAATGAAGTTTTAAATCAATCTAAAGTATATATGAGTAAACTTGGT
CTGACAGTTACCAATGCTTAATCAGTGAGGCACCTATCTCAGCGATCTGTCTATTTCGTTCATCCATAGT
TGCCTGACTCCCCGTCGTGTAGATAACTACGATACGGGAGGGCTTACCATCTGGCCCCAGTGCTGCAATG
ATACCGCGAGACCCACGCTCACCGGCTCCAGATTTATCAGCAATAAACCAGCCAGCCGGAAGGGCCGAGC
GCAGAAGTGGTCCTGCAACTTTATCCGCCTCCATCCAGTCTATTAATTGTTGCCGGGAAGCTAGAGTAAG
TAGTTCGCCAGTTAATAGTTTGCGCAACGTTGTTGCCATTGCTACAGGCATCGTGGTGTCACGCTCGTCG
TTTGGTATGGCTTCATTCAGCTCCGGTTCCCAACGATCAAGGCGAGTTACATGATCCCCCATGTTGTGCA
AAAAAGCGGTTAGCTCCTTCGGTCCTCCGATCGTTGTCAGAAGTAAGTTGGCCGCAGTGTTATCACTCAT
GGTTATGGCAGCACTGCATAATTCTCTTACTGTCATGCCATCCGTAAGATGCTTTTCTGTGACTGGTGAG
TACTCAACCAAGTCATTCTGAGAATAGTGTATGCGGCGACCGAGTTGCTCTTGCCCGGCGTCAATACGGG
ATAATACCGCGCCACATAGCAGAACTTTAAAAGTGCTCATCATTGGAAAACGTTCTTCGGGGCGAAAACT
CTCAAGGATCTTACCGCTGTTGAGATCCAGTTCGATGTAACCCACTCGTGCACCCAACTGATCTTCAGCA
TCTTTTACTTTCACCAGCGTTTCTGGGTGAGCAAAAACAGGAAGGCAAAATGCCGCAAAAAAGGGAATAA
GGGCGACACGGAAATGTTGAATACTCATACTCTTCCTTTTTCAATATTATTGAAGCATTTATCAGGGTTA
TTGTCTCATGAGCGGATACATATTTGAATGTATTTAGAAAAATAAACAAATAGGGGTTCCGCGCACATTT
CCCCGAAAAGTGCCACCTGACGTC
